>Addgene plasmid #98686 | RNAPII_CTD27-37 | addgene full sequence | sequence record 189301 | Addgene NGS Result
TAATACGACTCACTATAGGGGAATTGTGAGCGGATAACAATTCCCCTCTAGAAATAATTTTGTTTAACTT
TTGAAGGAGATATACCATGGGCAGCGATAAGATCCACCACCACCATCATCATGAGAATCTGTATTTTCAA
GGTCATATGAGCCCGAATTACACGCCGACCTCGCCGAACTATTCTCCTACCTCCCCGAGCTATAGCCCTA
CTAGCCCGAGCTACTCCCCGACCAGCCCAAGCTACAGCCCGAGCTCCCCGCGTTACACGCCGCAGAGCCC
GACCTATACGCCGAGCTCTCCGAGCTATTCCCCGAGCAGCCCGTCTTATAGCCCGGCGAGCCCGAAATAT
ACCCCAACCTCTCCGTCTTACAGCCCGTCCAGCCCGGAATAGACTCCGACGTCCCCGAAATACAGCCCGA
CTTCGCCGAAATATTCCCCGACCTCCCCGAAGTATAGCCCAACCAGCCCGACGTACAGCCCGACCACCCC
GAAGTACAGCCCAACGTCGCCGACGTATTCGCCTACCAGCCCGGTTTACACCCCGACCTCTCCGAAATAC
TCCCCTACGAGCCCGACTTACTCTCCGACTAGCCCGAAGTACTCTCCAACCTCCCCGACCTACAGCCCTA
CCAGCCCAAAGGGCAGCACCTATTCACCGACGAGCCCGGGTTACTCGCCGACCAGCCCTACCTACAGCCT
GACCAGCCCAGCGATTAGCCCGGACGATAGCGACGAAGAGAACTAATAACTCGAGCCCCCTAGCATAACC
CCTTGGGGCCTCTAAACGGGTCTTGAGGGGTTTTTTGCCCCTGAGACGCGTCAATCGAGTTCGTACCTAA
GGGCGACACCCCCTAATTAGCCCGGGCGAAAGGCCCAGTCTTTCGACTGAGCCTTTCGTTTTATTTGATG
CCTGGCAGTTCCCTACTCTCGCATGGGGAGTCCCCACACTACCATCGGCGCTACGGCGTTTCACTTCTGA
GTTCGGCATGGGGTCAGGTGGGACCACCGCGCTACTGCCGCCAGGCAAACAAGGGGTGTTATGAGCCATA
TTCAGGTATAAATGGGCTCGCGATAATGTTCAGAATTGGTTAATTGGTTGTAACACTGACCCCTATTTGT
TTATTTTTCTAAATACATTCAAATATGTATCCGCTCATGAGACAATAACCCTGATAAATGCTTCAATAAT
ATTGAAAAAGGAAGAATATGAGCCATATTCAACGGGAAACGTCGAGGCCGCGATTAAATTCCAACATGGA
TGCTGATTTATATGGGTATAAATGGGCTCGCGATAATGTCGGGCAATCAGGTGCGACAATCTATCGCTTG
TATGGGAAGCCCGATGCGCCAGAGTTGTTTCTGAAACATGGCAAAGGTAGCGTTGCCAATGATGTTACAG
ATGAGATGGTCAGACTAAACTGGCTGACGGAATTTATGCCACTTCCGACCATCAAGCATTTTATCCGTAC
TCCTGATGATGCATGGTTACTCACCACTGCGATCCCCGGAAAAACAGCGTTCCAGGTATTAGAAGAATAT
CCTGATTCAGGTGAAAATATTGTTGATGCGCTGGCAGTGTTCCTGCGCCGGTTGCACTCGATTCCTGTTT
GTAATTGTCCTTTTAACAGCGATCGCGTATTTCGCCTCGCTCAGGCGCAATCACGAATGAATAACGGTTT
GGTTGATGCGAGTGATTTTGATGACGAGCGTAATGGCTGGCCTGTTGAACAAGTCTGGAAAGAAATGCAT
AAACTTTTGCCATTCTCACCGGATTCAGTCGTCACTCATGGTGATTTCTCACTTGATAACCTTATTTTTG
ACGAGGGGAAATTAATAGGTTGTATTGATGTTGGACGAGTCGGAATCGCAGACCGATACCAGGATCTTGC
CATCCTATGGAACTGCCTCGGTGAGTTTTCTCCTTCATTACAGAAACGGCTTTTTCAAAAATATGGTATT
GATAATCCTGATATGAATAAATTGCAATTTCATTTGATGCTCGATGAGTTTTTCTAAGCGGCGCGCCATC
GAATGGCGCAAAACCTTTCGCGGTATGGCATGATAGCGCCCGGAAGAGAGTCAATTCAGGGTGGTGAATA
TGAAACCAGTAACGTTATACGATGTCGCAGAGTATGCCGGTGTCTCTTATCAGACCGTTTCCCGCGTGGT
GAACCAGGCCAGCCACGTTTCTGCGAAAACGCGGGAAAAAGTGGAAGCGGCGATGGCGGAGCTGAATTAC
ATTCCCAACCGCGTGGCACAACAACTGGCGGGCAAACAGTCGTTGCTGATTGGCGTTGCCACCTCCAGTC
TGGCCCTGCACGCGCCGTCGCAAATTGTCGCGGCGATTAAATCTCGCGCCGATCAACTGGGTGCCAGCGT
GGTGGTGTCGATGGTAGAACGAAGCGGCGTCGAAGCCTGTAAAGCGGCGGTGCACAATCTTCTCGCGCAA
CGCGTCAGTGGGCTGATCATTAACTATCCGCTGGATGACCAGGATGCCATTGCTGTGGAAGCTGCCTGCA
CTAATGTTCCGGCGTTATTTCTTGATGTCTCTGACCAGACACCCATCAACAGTATTATTTTCTCCCATGA
GGACGGTACGCGACTGGGCGTGGAGCATCTGGTCGCATTGGGTCACCAGCAAATCGCGCTGTTAGCGGGC
CCATTAAGTTCTGTCTCGGCGCGTCTGCGTCTGGCTGGCTGGCATAAATATCTCACTCGCAATCAAATTC
AGCCGATAGCGGAACGGGAAGGCGACTGGAGTGCCATGTCCGGTTTTCAACAAACCATGCAAATGCTGAA
TGAGGGCATCGTTCCCACTGCGATGCTGGTTGCCAACGATCAGATGGCGCTGGGCGCAATGCGCGCCATT
ACCGAGTCCGGGCTGCGCGTTGGTGCGGATATCTCGGTAGTGGGATACGACGATACCGAAGATAGCTCAT
GTTATATCCCGCCGTTAACCACCATCAAACAGGATTTTCGCCTGCTGGGGCAAACCAGCGTGGACCGCTT
GCTGCAACTCTCTCAGGGCCAGGCGGTGAAGGGCAATCAGCTGTTGCCAGTCTCACTGGTGAAAAGAAAA
ACCACCCTGGCGCCCAATACGCAAACCGCCTCTCCCCGCGCGTTGGCCGATTCATTAATGCAGCTGGCAC
GACAGGTTTCCCGACTGGAAAGCGGGCAGTGACTCATGACCAAAATCCCTTAACGTGAGTTACGCGCGCG
TCGTTCCACTGAGCGTCAGACCCCGTAGAAAAGATCAAAGGATCTTCTTGAGATCCTTTTTTTCTGCGCG
TAATCTGCTGCTTGCAAACAAAAAAACCACCGCTACCAGCGGTGGTTTGTTTGCCGGATCAAGAGCTACC
AACTCTTTTTCCGAAGGTAACTGGCTTCAGCAGAGCGCAGATACCAAATACTGTTCTTCTAGTGTAGCCG
TAGTTAGCCCACCACTTCAAGAACTCTGTAGCACCGCCTACATACCTCGCTCTGCTAATCCTGTTACCAG
TGGCTGCTGCCAGTGGCGATAAGTCGTGTCTTACCGGGTTGGACTCAAGACGATAGTTACCGGATAAGGC
GCAGCGGTCGGGCTGAACGGGGGGTTCGTGCACACAGCCCAGCTTGGAGCGAACGACCTACACCGAACTG
AGATACCTACAGCGTGAGCTATGAGAAAGCGCCACGCTTCCCGAAGGGAGAAAGGCGGACAGGTATCCGG
TAAGCGGCAGGGTCGGAACAGGAGAGCGCACGAGGGAGCTTCCAGGGGGAAACGCCTGGTATCTTTATAG
TCCTGTCGGGTTTCGCCACCTCTGACTTGAGCGTCGATTTTTGTGATGCTCGTCAGGGGGGCGGAGCCTA
TGGAAAAACGCCAGCAACGCGGCCTTTTTACGGTTCCTGGCCTTTTGCTGGCCTTTTGCTCACATGTTCT
TTCCTGCGTTATCCCCTGATTCTGTGGATAACCGTATTACCGCCTTTGAGTGAGCTGATACCGCTCGCCG
CAGCCGAACGACCGAGCGCAGCGAGTCAGTGAGCGAGGAAGCGGAAGGCGAGAGTAGGGAACTGCCAGGC
ATCAAACTAAGCAGAAGGCCCCTGACGGATGGCCTTTTTGCGTTTCTACAAACTCTTTCTGTGTTGTAAA
ACGACGGCCAGTCTTAAGCTCGGGCCCCCTGGGCGGTTCTGATAACGAGTAATCGTTAATCCGCAAATAA
CGTAAAAACCCGCTTCGGCGGGTTTTTTTATGGGGGGAGTTTAGGGAAAGAGCATTTGTCAGAATATTTA
AGGGCGCCTGTCACTTTGCTTGATATATGAGAATTATTTAACCTTATAAATGAGAAAAAAGCAACGCACT
TTAAATAAGATACGTTGCTTTTTCGATTGATGAACACCTATAATTAAACTATTCATCTATTATTTATGAT
TTTTTGTATATACAATATTTCTAGTTTGTTAAAGAGAATTAAGAAAATAAATCTCGAAAATAATAAAGGG
AAAATCAGTTTTTGATATCAAAATTATACATGTCAACGATAATACAAAATATAATACAAACTATAAGATG
TTATCAGTATTTATTATGCATTTAGAATAAATTTTGTGTCGCCCTTCCGCGAAAT
Features (pLannotate 1.2.2; 13 found; start..end, strand, type, name):
      1..19      +  promoter       T7 promoter: promoter for bacteriophage T7 RNA polymerase
     20..44      +  protein_bind   lac operator: The lac repressor binds to the lac operator to inhibit transcription in E. coli. This inhibition can be relieved by adding lactose or isopropyl-β-D-thiogalactopyranoside (IPTG). lac repressor encoded by lacI
    760..807     +  terminator     T7 terminator: transcription terminator for bacteriophage T7 RNA polymerase
    867..907     -  terminator     rrnB T1 terminator (fragment): transcription terminator T1 from the E. coli rrnB gene
    909..1024    -  ncRNA          5S rRNA: Accession: RF00001 - 5S ribosomal RNA
   1055..1079    +  CDS            KanR (fragment): aminoglycoside phosphotransferase; aph(3')-Ia; confers resistance to kanamycin in bacteria or G418 (Geneticin®) in eukaryotes
   1109..1205    +  promoter       AmpR promoter (fragment): bla
   1208..2017    +  CDS            KanR: aminoglycoside phosphotransferase; aph(3')-Ia; confers resistance to kanamycin in bacteria or G418 (Geneticin®) in eukaryotes
   2026..2099    +  promoter       lacI promoter (fragment): lacI
   2100..3179    +  CDS            lacI: LACI_ECOLI - Experimental evidence at protein level: Swiss-Prot protein existence level 1. Repressor of the lactose operon. Binds allolactose as an inducer. From Escherichia coli (strain K12).
   3268..3856    +  rep_origin     ori: high-copy-number ColE1/pMB1/pBR322/pUC origin of replication
   4081..4098    +  terminator     rrnB T2 terminator (fragment): transcription terminator T2 from the E. coli rrnB gene
   4123..4142    -  CDS            lacZα (fragment): LacZα fragment of β-galactosidase; lacZ fragment
