[The description below was written by a language model from this plasmid's Addgene catalogue record and pLannotate feature annotations shown in this document.]
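Description:
RNAPII_CTD27-37 is a bacterial expression plasmid built on the pJ411 backbone for producing a fragment of the human RNA polymerase II C-terminal domain in E. coli. The insert comes from POLR2A, the gene for the largest polymerase subunit, and covers heptad repeats 27 to 37 (residues 1773-1852) of the repetitive CTD. It carries an N-terminal 6xHis tag supplied by the backbone, which allows purification by metal-affinity chromatography. The cloning sites used are not recorded.

The 4,605 nt sequenced record shows a standard T7/lac expression layout. A T7 promoter is followed immediately by a lac operator, and a T7 terminator lies several hundred bases downstream. The annotation tool did not label the tagged CTD open reading frame itself, but it presumably occupies the unannotated interval between these elements. A plasmid-borne lacI gene with its own promoter supplies repressor, so transcription stays off until IPTG or lactose is added in a host that provides T7 RNA polymerase. The plasmid replicates from a high-copy ColE1/pUC-type origin and is selected with kanamycin through an aph(3')-Ia gene that appears to be driven by a fragment of the bla promoter. Fragments of the rrnB T1 and T2 terminators flank the modules and probably insulate them from read-through transcription. The short KanR and lacZα fragments and the 5S rRNA hit look like backbone remnants rather than functional parts.

The associated publication title indicates that the recombinant CTD segment was made for in vitro biochemical work on how CTD lysines contribute to recruitment of the domain to TAF15 fibrils.
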