Addgene plasmid #98686: RNAPII_CTD27-37
Purpose: Expresses 6xHis-tagged C-terminal domain of RNA polymerase II
Depositing lab: Nicolas Fawzi. Depositing organization: Brown University. Publication: Lysines in the RNA Polymerase II C-Terminal Domain Contribute to TAF15 Fibril Recruitment. Janke AM, Seo DH, Rahmanian V, Conicella AE, Mathews KL, Burke KA, Mittal J, Fawzi NL. Biochemistry. 2017 Oct 11. doi: 10.1021/acs.biochem.7b00310. PubMed 28945358.
Backbone
  Vector backbone: pJ411
  Vector type: Bacterial Expression
Growth in bacteria
  Bacterial resistance: Kanamycin, 50 μg/mL
  Growth temperature: 37°C
  Growth strain: DH5alpha
  Copy number: High Copy
Gene/Insert
  Gene/Insert name: RNA polymerase II C-terminal domain
  Species: H. sapiens (human)
  Mutation: heptads 27-37, residues 1773-1852
  Entrez Gene: POLR2A (a.k.a. NEDHIB, POLR2, POLRA, RPB1, RPBh1, RPO2, RPOL2, RpIILS, hRPB220, hsRPB1)
  Tag / fusion protein: 6xHis (N terminal on backbone)
  Cloning method: Restriction Enzyme; 5′ cloning site Unknown (unknown if destroyed); 3′ cloning site Unknown (unknown if destroyed)
Terms and licenses: Academic/Nonprofit Terms; Industry Terms: Not Available to Industry
How to cite: RNAPII_CTD27-37 was a gift from Nicolas Fawzi (Addgene plasmid # 98686 ; http://n2t.net/addgene:98686 ; RRID:Addgene_98686)
